>Addgene plasmid #147673 | pAc5.1B-lambdaN-HA-DmPAN3-L676EG683E-del460-465_U | depositor full sequence | sequence record 290120 | Full Sequence
CTTCAAGGAATTAATTCTATATTCTAAAAACACAAATGATACTTCTAAAAAAAATCATGAATGGCATCAA
CTCTGAATCAAATCTTTGCAGATGCACCTACTTCTCATTTCCACTGTCACATCATTTTTCCAGATCTCGC
TGCCTGTTATGTGGCCCACAAACCAAGACACGTTTTATGGCCATTAAAGCTGGCTGATCGTCGCCAAACA
CCAAATACATATCAATATGTACATTCGAGAAAGAAGCGATCAAAGAAGCGTCTTCGGGCGAGTAGGAGAA
TGCGGAGGAGAAGGAGAACGAGCTGATCTAGTATCTCTCCACAATCCAATGCCAACTGACCAACTGGCCA
TATTCGGAGCAATTTGAAGCCAATTTCCATCGCCTGGCGATCGCTCCATTCTTGGCTATATGTTTTTCAC
CGTTCCCGGGGCCATTTTCAAAGACTCGTCGGTAAGATAAGATTGTGTCACTCGCTGTCTCTCTTCATTT
GTCGAAGAATGCTGAGGAATTTCGCGATGACGTCGGCGAGTATTTTGAAGAATGAGAATAATTTGTATTT
ATACGAAAATCAGTTAGTGGAATTTTCTACAAAAACATGTTATCTATAGATAATTTTGTTGCAAAATATG
TTGACTATGACAAAGATTGTATGTATATACCTTTAATGTATTCTCATTTTCTTATGTATTTATAATGGCA
ATGATGATACTGATGATATTTTAAGATGATGCCAGACCACAGGCTGATTTCTGCGTCTTTTGCCGAACGC
AGTGCATGTGCGGTTGTTGTTTTTTGGAATAGTTTCAATTTTCGGACTGTCCGCTTTGATTTCAGTTTCT
TGGCTTATTCAAAAAGCAAAGTAAAGCCAAAAAAGCGAGATGGCAATACCAAATGCGGCAAAACGGTAGT
GGAAGGAAAGGGGTGCGGGGCAGCGGAAGGAAGGGTGGGGCGGGGCGTGGCGGGGTCTGTGGCTGGGCGC
GACGTCACCGACGTTGGAGCCACTCCTTTGACCATGTGTGCGTGTGTGTATTATTCGTGTCTCGCCACTC
GCCGGTTGTTTTTTTCTTTTTATCTCGCTCTCTCTAGCGCCATCTCGTACGCATGCTCAACGCACCGCAT
GTTGCCGTGTCCTTTATGCGTCATTTTGGCTCGAAATAGGCAATTATTTAAACAAAGATTAGTCAACGAA
AACGCTAAAATAAATAAGTCTACAATATGGTTACTTATTGCCATGTGTGTGCAGCCAACGATAGCAACAA
AAGCAACAACACAGTGGCTTTCCCTCTTTCACTTTTTGTTTGCAAGCGCGTGCGAGCAAGACGGCACGAC
CGGCAAACGCAATTACGCTGACAAAGAGCAGACGAAGTTTTGGCCGAAAAACATCAAGGCGCCTGATACG
AATGCATTTGCAATAACAATTGCGATATTTAATATTGTTTATGAAGCTGTTTGACTTCAAAACACACAAA
AAAAAAAATAAAACAAATTATTTGAAAGAGAATTAGGAATCGGACAGCTTATCGTTACGGGCTAACAGCA
CACCGAGACGAAATAGCTTACCTGACGTCACAGCCTCTGGAAGAACTGCCGCCAAGCAGAGAGAGAGAGA
AAAAGAGGGAGAGCAGCTTAGACCGCATGTGCTTGTGTGTGAGGCGTCTCTCTCTTCGTCTCCTGTTTGC
GCAAACGCATAGACTGCACTGAGAAAATCGATTACCTATTTTTTATGAATGAATATTTGCACTATTACTA
TTCAAAACTATTAAGATAGCAATCACATTCAATAGCCAAATACTATACCACCTGAGCGATGCAACGAAAT
GATCAATTTGAGCAAAAATGCTGCATATTTAGGACGGCATCATTATAGAAATGCTTCTTGCTGTGTACTT
TTCTCTCGTCTGGCAGCTGTTTCGCCGTTATTGTTAAAACCGGCTTAAGTTAGGTGTGTTTTCTACGACT
AGTGATGCCCCTACTAGAAGATGTGTGTTGCACAAATGTCCCTGAATAACCAATTTGAAGTGCAGATAGC
AGTAAACGTAAGCTAATATGAATATTATTTAACTGTAATGTTTTAATATCGCTGGACATTACTAATAAAC
CCACTATAAACACATGTACATATGTATGTTTTGGCATACAATGAGTAGTTGGGGAAAAAATGTGTAAAAG
CACCGTGACCATCACAGCATAAAGATAACCAGCTGAAGTATCGAATATGAGTAACCCCCAAATTGAATCA
CATGCCGCAACTGATAGGACCCATGGAAGTACACTCTTCATGGCGATATACAAGACACACACAAGCACGA
ACACCCAGTTGCGGAGGAAATTCTCCGTAAATGAAAACCCAATCGGCGAACAATTCATACCCATATATGG
TAAAAGTTTTGAACGCGACTTGAGAGCGGAGAGCATTGCGGCTGATAAGGTTTTAGCGCTAAGCGGGCTT
TATAAAACGGGCTGCGGGACCAGTTTTCATATCACTACCGTTTGAGTTCTTGTGCTGTGTGGATACTCCT
CCCGACACAAAGCCGCTCCATCAGCCAGCAGTCGTCTAATCCAGAGACCCCGGATCGGGGTACCAACATG
GACGCACAAACACGACGACGTGAGCGTCGCGCTGAGAAACAAGCTCAATGGAAAGCTGCAAACGGTGGAT
CTCCTCCACATATGGCTTACCCATACGATGTTCCAGATTACGCTCCTCCAAGCTTGAATTCTATGTGCTC
GACTTATGGACTCTTATCTTTTGAGTTTTCAGATACGGCTGCTATGGATCCAATTTTCTTCTCGCCAACG
AATGGAATACCGTCAGAGAGTAAACTCGCCACTTATATGAATCGACAGAATGTCGCCACACCGAGCGGTT
ATGGGCTGAATAACGGGTTCTCACTACTTAATTTGGATTCGCCCCTAAATAAAAAGTCCCAGGTCACGCC
GCAGTCGCCCGAGTTCATTCCAACGCGCCTTGGCTCGACGCCCAACTTCTATGCACCATATCACAACGCG
CCCATGCAATTAAGTAATGGGCTCAATGGCGTCAATGGGTTAACAGCCGCCGCAGCAGCAGCAGCAGCAG
CCGCCGCCGCCGCCGCAGCAGCAGTTCCCTCCTCCACGTCATCGGCGTCCTCCGCCTCGGTGACCATCAG
CAAAACGGCCAACGGTGGCGCCTCCATGCTCGCCCTGCAAAAGACCGCATCCATCGCCTCTGTAACCATC
GCACAACAGCAGCCACAGCATCCACAGAAACAGCAACAGCATCCGCCGTCGGTGGGCGGAGGAGCTGTGT
CCGCCGCCTCCGCCCCCATTGCCATTAGTGGCGCTCCACCGAATCCCGCCGCAGCTCCGTTCGTCAGCAG
CATGTCCGCTCAGACGCCGCTCAAGGGGAGGGGCGCCATGATGCGCCAGGAATCACCAACGGCAGCCATG
ATTTCGGGCGCAGGGCCAGGTGAGAAGTCGCCACCGCACGGGATGACGCCGCACGGAGCATCGCCCATAC
CATCAGCGCTGCCCACCAGCGTGCACCAGGAGAACGTAGGCGGCACCATATACTTCTATCCGACTGCCAA
CGCACAGAACAGCCAGCCCGTCGTCAATTCCATGGTGGTGGATGGAACGCATCCGGCTCTCCATGGCGTG
AGTGCTGTGGCGCCGATGAGTGCGGGCGTTCCGGCGGCCATGATGTACACGGGGCATGTGTATCCGGGAC
CGTCCTCCAACGTGGTCACCATGCAGCCAAAGACGCTGCTGGAGTCGGCCTTCTTTATGCCCGACGAGAT
GCGCGCCGAAGTCCTCGCCCGCAACGAGATCTCTAACCTGATCATGGACGCAGCGGAGGCTGCGCAGCAC
GCTCTACCGCTGGAGGTGGAGAACTACCATGCCCTGTATCCACTGGAACCGCCGGCGCAGCCGTTGCACG
CCAAGCTCACGTTCCCCGCCACCACTTATAGGGCCACGCACAACACGACGGGCTACAAGTACTGCCTGCG
AAGAATACATGGTTTCCGCCTGCAGTCGACCAAGTGCATGACGCTGGTGGAGATGTGGAAGAAGCTGCAG
CACACGAATGTGGTACAACTGCGTGAGGTGTTCACGACGGGTAGTAGTGGTTCTTTAGTATTAGTGTACG
ACTATCATCCCGGCTCACAAACATTACTGGCCAAATACTTCACTCCGGCGCCAGAGACCAACGGGTACAC
TGATCCATTCCAAGGCGAGGCCCGCCCCTTCAGTCATAAGAGTAACATGCAGCGAACGAGCAATGGACCG
CTGCTACCGGAGGCCACCATCTGGTCGATCATCATGCAGCTGACCGCCGGCTTAAAAGCCATCCACCATG
CCGGTCTTGCCTGCAAGGTTCTGGATCCCACAAAGATTATAGTGACGGGCAAGCGTGTACGGTTTAGCTC
ATGCTGCATTTCGGATATAACGCAATTCGATCCGAATGCATCCAATCCCTTGGCGCTGGTTAATATGCAT
CAGCAGGACGATCTGACCGCTTTGGGTCGCTTAGTATTAGCTTTGGCCTGCCGCTGTCTTCAATCCGTGC
AACGCGACAATGTCCAGTCCAGCATCGATATGGTCACGCGAAACTACTCCACCGATCTGCGAAACTTTAT
TGTTTACCTCTTCACCACCAATAATCGTCGCTCCGTGACCGACCTGATGCCGATGATTGGTGCCCGCTTC
TATACGCAACTGGATGCACTGCAGAGCAAAATTGATATGCAGGAGGACGAGGAAGCCAAGGAGATGGAGA
ACGAGCGGTTATATCGCATTTTGGTCAAACTTAATAGCATCAACGAGCGACCCGACTTTAATCTGGACTG
CACTTGGTCTGAGACTGGTGATAGATACATGTTGAAATTATTCCGTGATTATTTGTTCCATTCCGTCACT
GAGGATGGCCGGCCCTGGCTAGATCACGCACACATTGTACAATGCCTCAACAAGCTGGATGCTGGCTCCA
TAGAGCGCGTGCAACTGATGTCCCGCGACGAGCAATCGGTACTCATCGTCTCCTATGCTGAACTCAAGAA
TTGTCTGGAGAACGCCTTCTCCGAACTGATGTCAAGTGCGGCCAACTGAGCGGCCGCTCGAGTCTAGAGG
GCCCGCGGTTCGAAGGTAAGCCTATCCCTAACCCTCTCCTCGGTCTCGATTCTACGCGTACCGGTCATCA
TCACCATCACCATTGAGTTTAAACCCGCTGATCAGCCTCGACTGTGCCTTCTAAGGCCTGAGCTCGCTGA
TCAGCCTCGATCGAGGATCCAGACATGATAAGATACATTGATGAGTTTGGACAAACCACAACTAGAATGC
AGTGAAAAAAATGCTTTATTTGTGAAATTTGTGATGCTATTGCTTTATTTGTAACCATTATAAGCTGCAA
TAAACAAGTTAACAACAACAATTGCATTCATTTTATGTTTCAGGTTCAGGGGGAGGTGTGGGAGGTTTTT
TAAAGCAAGTAAAACCTCTACAAATGTGGTATGGCTGATTATGATCAGTCGACCGATGCCCTTGAGAGCC
TTCAACCCAGTCAGCTCCTTCCGGTGGGCGCGGGGCATGACTATCGTCGCCGCACTTATGACTGTCTTCT
TTATCATGCAACTCGTAGGACAGGTGCCGGCAGCGCTCTGGGTCATTTTCGGCGAGGACCGCTTTCGCTG
GAGCGCGACGATGATCGGCCTGTCGCTTGCGGTATTCGGAATCTTGCACGCCCTCGCTCAAGCCTTCGTC
ACTGGTCCCGCCACCAAACGTTTCGGCGAGAAGCAGGCCATTATCGCCGGCATGGCGGCCGACGCGCTGG
GCTACGTCTTGCTGGCGTTCGCGACGCGAGGCTGGATGGCCTTCCCCATTATGATTCTTCTCGCTTCCGG
CGGCATCGGGATGCCCGCGTTGCAGGCCATGCTGTCCAGGCAGGTAGATGACGACCATCAGGGACAGCTT
CAAGGATCGCTCGCGGCTCTTACCAGCCAGCAAAAGGCCAGGAACCGTAAAAAGGCCGCGTTGCTGGCGT
TTTTCCATAGGCTCCGCCCCCCTGACGAGCATCACAAAAATCGACGCTCAAGTCAGAGGTGGCGAAACCC
GACAGGACTATAAAGATACCAGGCGTTTCCCCCTGGAAGCTCCCTCGTGCGCTCTCCTGTTCCGACCCTG
CCGCTTACCGGATACCTGTCCGCCTTTCTCCCTTCGGGAAGCGTGGCGCTTTCTCAATGCTCACGCTGTA
GGTATCTCAGTTCGGTGTAGGTCGTTCGCTCCAAGCTGGGCTGTGTGCACGAACCCCCCGTTCAGCCCGA
CCGCTGCGCCTTATCCGGTAACTATCGTCTTGAGTCCAACCCGGTAAGACACGACTTATCGCCACTGGCA
GCAGCCACTGGTAACAGGATTAGCAGAGCGAGGTATGTAGGCGGTGCTACAGAGTTCTTGAAGTGGTGGC
CTAACTACGGCTACACTAGAAGGACAGTATTTGGTATCTGCGCTCTGCTGAAGCCAGTTACCTTCGGAAA
AAGAGTTGGTAGCTCTTGATCCGGCAAACAAACCACCGCTGGTAGCGGTGGTTTTTTTGTTTGCAAGCAG
CAGATTACGCGCAGAAAAAAAGGATCTCAAGAAGATCCTTTGATCTTTTCTACGGGGTCTGACGCTCAGT
GGAACGAAAACTCACGTTAAGGGATTTTGGTCATGAGATTATCAAAAAGGATCTTCACCTAGATCCTTTT
AAATTAAAAATGAAGTTTTAAATCAATCTAAAGTATATATGAGTAAACTTGGTCTGACAGTTACCAATGC
TTAATCAGTGAGGCACCTATCTCAGCGATCTGTCTATTTCGTTCATCCATAGTTGCCTGACTCCCCGTCG
TGTAGATAACTACGATACGGGAGGGCTTACCATCTGGCCCCAGTGCTGCAATGATACCGCGAGACCCACG
CTCACCGGCTCCAGATTTATCAGCAATAAACCAGCCAGCCGGAAGGGCCGAGCGCAGAAGTGGTCCTGCA
ACTTTATCCGCCTCCATCCAGTCTATTAATTGTTGCCGGGAAGCTAGAGTAAGTAGTTCGCCAGTTAATA
GTTTGCGCAACGTTGTTGCCATTGCTGCAGGCATCGTGGTGTCACGCTCGTCGTTTGGTATGGCTTCATT
CAGCTCCGGTTCCCAACGATCAAGGCGAGTTACATGATCCCCCATGTTGTGCAAAAAAGCGGTTAGCTCC
TTCGGTCCTCCGATCGTTGTCAGAAGTAAGTTGGCCGCAGTGTTATCACTCATGGTTATGGCAGCACTGC
ATAATTCTCTTACTGTCATGCCATCCGTAAGATGCTTTTCTGTGACTGGTGAGTACTCAACCAAGTCATT
CTGAGAATAGTGTATGCGGCGACCGAGTTGCTCTTGCCCGGCGTCAACACGGGATAATACCGCGCCACAT
AGCAGAACTTTAAAAGTGCTCATCATTGGAAAACGTTCTTCGGGGCGAAAACTCTCAAGGATCTTACCGC
TGTTGAGATCCAGTTCGATGTAACCCACTCGTGCACCCAACTGATCTTCAGCATCTTTTACTTTCACCAG
CGTTTCTGGGTGAGCAAAAACAGGAAGGCAAAATGCCGCAAAAAAGGGAATAAGGGCGACACGGAAATGT
TGAATACTCATACTCTTCCTTTTTCAATATTATTGAAGCATTTATCAGGGTTATTGTCTCATGAGCGGAT
ACATATTTGAATGTATTTAGAAAAATAAACAAATAGGGGTTCCGCGCACATTTCCCCGAAAAGTGCCACC
TGACGTCTAAGAAACCATTATTATCATGACATTAACCTATAAAAATAGGCGTATCACGAGGCCCTTTCGT
Features (pLannotate 1.2.2; 11 found; start..end, strand, type, name):
     56..2568    +  promoter       Ac5 promoter: Drosophila melanogaster actin 5C promoter
   2588..2653    +  CDS            N (fragment): REGN_LAMBD - Experimental evidence at protein level: Swiss-Prot protein existence level 1. Plays a role as a transcriptional antitermination factor that allows the virus to initiate its lytic phase. Activates expression of the delayed viral early genes by modifying host RNA polymerase (RNAP) into a form that is resistant to termination signals. This antitermination function requires the host NusA protein which serves to stabilize the interaction between antitermination protein N and host RNA polymerase. From Escherichia phage lambda (Bacteriophage lambda).
   2678..2704    +  CDS            3xHA (fragment): three tandem HA epitope tags
   2723..5086    +  CDS            PAN3: PAN3_DROME - Experimental evidence at protein level: Swiss-Prot protein existence level 1. Regulatory subunit of the poly(A)-nuclease (PAN) deadenylation complex, one of two cytoplasmic mRNA deadenylases involved in general and miRNA-mediated mRNA turnover. PAN specifically shortens poly(A) tails of RNA and the activity is stimulated by poly(A)-binding protein (PABP). PAN deadenylation is followed by rapid degradation of the shortened mRNA tails by the CCR4-NOT complex. Deadenylated mRNAs are then degraded by two alternative mechanisms, namely exosome-mediated 3'-5' exonucleolytic degradation,
   5125..5166    +  CDS            V5 tag: epitope tag from simian virus 5
   5266..5400    -  polyA_signal   SV40 poly(A) signal: SV40 polyadenylation signal
   5423..5507    -  CDS            large T antigen (fragment): large T antigen from SV40 (simian virus 40)
   5508..5978    +  CDS            TcR (fragment): tetracycline efflux protein; tet; confers resistance to tetracycline
   6022..6610    -  rep_origin     ori: high-copy-number ColE1/pMB1/pBR322/pUC origin of replication
   6781..7641    -  CDS            AmpR: β-lactamase; bla; confers resistance to ampicillin, carbenicillin, and related antibiotics
   7642..7746    -  promoter       AmpR promoter: bla
