[The description below was written by a language model from this plasmid's Addgene catalogue record and pLannotate feature annotations shown in this document.]
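Description:
pAc5.1B-lambdaN-HA-DmPAN3-L676EG683E-del460-465_U is a 7.8 kb insect expression plasmid for producing a mutant form of Drosophila melanogaster PAN3 (CG11486). The catalogue lists the backbone as unknown, but the name and the annotated parts are consistent with a pAc5.1-type vector. The Drosophila actin 5C (Ac5) promoter provides strong constitutive transcription in fly cells, and an SV40 polyadenylation signal lies downstream of the coding region. In bacteria the plasmid replicates from a ColE1/pUC-family origin and is selected with ampicillin through the β-lactamase gene and its own promoter. The catalogue nonetheless describes it as low copy. Short fragments annotated as tetracycline resistance and SV40 large T antigen appear to be non-functional backbone remnants. No selectable marker for insect cells is annotated.

The open reading frame begins with a short fragment of the bacteriophage lambda N protein, followed by an HA epitope (annotated as a partial match to a 3xHA tag) and then the PAN3 coding sequence. The lambda N peptide binds BoxB RNA hairpins, so fusions of this kind are generally used to tether a protein to a BoxB-containing reporter mRNA and measure its effect on that transcript. The HA tag allows detection or immunoprecipitation. A V5 tag is annotated downstream of PAN3, but the record does not show whether it is translated in frame with the insert.

PAN3 is the regulatory subunit of the PAN2–PAN3 deadenylase complex, which shortens mRNA poly(A) tails in general and miRNA-mediated decay. This version carries the substitutions L676E and G683E and a deletion of residues 460–465. The record does not state what these changes do, though the associated study concerns the PAN3 pseudokinase structure and its interactions with PAN2 and GW182 proteins.
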