Addgene plasmid #147673: pAc5.1B-lambdaN-HA-DmPAN3-L676EG683E-del460-465_U
Purpose: Insect Expression of DmPAN3-L676EG683E-del460-465
Depositing lab: Elisa Izaurralde. Depositing organization: Max Planck Institute for Developmental Biology. Publication: Structure of the PAN3 pseudokinase reveals the basis for interactions with the PAN2 deadenylase and the GW182 proteins. Christie M, Boland A, Huntzinger E, Weichenrieder O, Izaurralde E. Mol Cell. 2013 Aug 8;51(3):360-73. doi: 10.1016/j.molcel.2013.07.011. PubMed 23932717.
Backbone
  Vector backbone: Unknown
  Vector type: Insect Expression
Growth in bacteria
  Bacterial resistance: Ampicillin, 100 μg/mL
  Growth temperature: 37°C
  Growth strain: DH5alpha
  Copy number: Low Copy
Gene/Insert
  Gene/Insert name: DmPAN3-L676EG683E-del460-465
  Species: D. melanogaster (fly)
  Entrez Gene: CG11486 (a.k.a. Dmel_CG11486, Dmel\CG11486, PAN3)
  Cloning method: Unknown
Terms and licenses: Academic/Nonprofit Terms; Industry Terms: Not Available to Industry
Depositor comments: ORF extracted from the NCBI: LD14901 Plasmids from this collection were made available to the research community and donated after the lab closed. Please note that the sequence provided by the depositing laboratory may be theoretical/predicted or based on Sanger sequencing results. There may be discrepancies between sequencing results obtained by Addgene and the depositor sequence. If an Addgene verified sequence is not available, please contact before placing your order to request that our lab fully sequence the plasmid.
How to cite: pAc5.1B-lambdaN-HA-DmPAN3-L676EG683E-del460-465_U was a gift from Elisa Izaurralde (Addgene plasmid # 147673 ; http://n2t.net/addgene:147673 ; RRID:Addgene_147673)
